Addgene plasmid #34864: pCFJ212 - pDESTR4-R3(cxTi10816, IV)
Depositing lab: Erik Jorgensen. Depositing organization: University of Utah. Publication: Improved Mos1-mediated transgenesis in C. elegans. Frokjaer-Jensen C, Davis MW, Ailion M, Jorgensen EM. Nat Methods. 2012 Jan 30;9(2):117-8. doi: 10.1038/nmeth.1865. PubMed 22290181.
Backbone
  Vector backbone: pDESTR4-R3
  Vector type: Worm targeting
Growth in bacteria
  Bacterial resistance: Chloramphenicol and Ampicillin, 25 & 100 μg/mL
  Growth temperature: 37°C
  Growth strain: ccdB Survival
  Copy number: High Copy
Gene/Insert
  Gene/Insert name: cxTi10816 targeting
  Species: C. elegans (nematode)
  Cloning method: Ligation Independent Cloning
  Sequencing primers: 5′ None
Terms and licenses: Academic/Nonprofit Terms; Industry Terms: Not Available to Industry
Depositor comments: Please note there are TWO M13F primer sites. Use custom sequencing primers to sequence final gateway products.
How to cite: pCFJ212 - pDESTR4-R3(cxTi10816, IV) was a gift from Erik Jorgensen (Addgene plasmid # 34864 ; http://n2t.net/addgene:34864 ; RRID:Addgene_34864)
