[The description below was written by a language model from this plasmid's Addgene catalogue record and pLannotate feature annotations shown in this document.]
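Description:
pCFJ212 is a 9.5 kb multisite Gateway destination vector built on the pDESTR4-R3 backbone and adapted as a C. elegans targeting plasmid for Mos1-mediated transgene insertion at the cxTi10816 Mos1 site on chromosome IV. It replicates in E. coli from a high-copy ColE1/pUC-type origin, also carries an M13 phage origin, and is selected with ampicillin (β-lactamase) together with chloramphenicol. Because the unrecombined vector contains the gyrase toxin gene ccdB, it has to be maintained in a ccdB-tolerant strain.

The Gateway cassette consists of ccdB, a ccdA fragment and the chloramphenicol acetyltransferase gene with its promoter, bounded by attR-type recombination sites. The automated annotation labels these as attR1 (overlapping an attB4 core) and attR3, whereas the backbone name indicates an R4-R3 arrangement; the first site is most plausibly attR4. In an LR reaction the cassette is replaced by the user's entry-clone fragments, typically a promoter, a coding sequence and a 3′ UTR, and loss of ccdB provides counter-selection for recombinants.

Just upstream of the cassette lies an unc-119 coding sequence, which in this kind of vector serves as a rescue marker for identifying transgenic worms in an unc-119 mutant background. The sizeable unannotated stretches on either side of the unc-119/Gateway region are presumably the genomic homology arms flanking cxTi10816 that direct repair-mediated integration after Mos1 excision, although the feature table does not label them. Residual lac promoter/operator and lacZα fragments come from the cloning backbone. The depositor notes that two M13 forward primer sites are present, so custom primers are needed to sequence final products.
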