Features (pLannotate 1.2.2; 19 found; start..end, strand, type, name):
    835..1344    -  rep_origin     M13 ori (sequence partly withheld): M13 bacteriophage origin of replication; arrow indicates direction of (+) strand synthesis
   1455..2043    +  rep_origin     ori: high-copy-number ColE1/pMB1/pBR322/pUC origin of replication
   2104..2125    +  protein_bind   CAP binding site: CAP binding activates transcription in the presence of cAMP. E. coli catabolite activator protein
   2140..2170    +  promoter       lac promoter: promoter for the E. coli lac operon
   2178..2194    +  protein_bind   lac operator: The lac repressor binds to the lac operator to inhibit transcription in E. coli. This inhibition can be relieved by adding lactose or isopropyl-β-D-thiogalactopyranoside (IPTG). lac repressor encoded by lacI
   4520..4537    -  misc_feature   P element 5' end (fragment): No description available
   4648..5490    +  CDS            unc-119: UN119_CAEEL - Experimental evidence at protein level: Swiss-Prot protein existence level 1. Myristoyl-binding protein that acts as a cargo adapter: specifically binds the myristoyl moiety of a subset of N-terminally myristoylated proteins and is required for their localization. Plays a key role in ciliary membrane localization of proteins. Required for the establishment or function of the nervous system. From Caenorhabditis elegans.
   5885..5905    +  protein_bind   attB4: mutant version of attB; core recombination site for the Gateway® BP reaction BP Clonase™
   5889..6008    +  protein_bind   attR1: mutant version of attR; recombination site for the Gateway® LR reaction LR Clonase™
   6049..6354    -  CDS            ccdB: CcdB, a bacterial toxin that poisons DNA gyrase; ccdB; Plasmids containing the ccdB gene cannot be propagated in standard E. coli strains.
   6359..6517    -  CDS            ccdA (fragment): CCDA_ECO57 - Also known as H, letA. Experimental evidence at protein level: Swiss-Prot protein existence level 1. Antitoxin component of a type II toxin-antitoxin (TA) system which inhibits the post-segregational killing (PSK) of plasmid-free cells, also referred to as a plasmid addiction system. Binds to and blocks the activity of CcdB; will also remove bound CcdB protein from the CcdB-GyrA complex by forming a CcdA-CcdB complex, a process termed rejuvenation. Functions as a transcriptional corepressor for the ccdAB operon, repression also requires CcdB (By similarity). From Escherichia coli
   6696..7355    -  CDS            CmR: chloramphenicol acetyltransferase; cat; confers resistance to chloramphenicol
   7356..7385    -  promoter       cat promoter (fragment): promoter of the E. coli cat gene encoding chloramphenicol acetyltransferase
   7409..7439    -  promoter       lac UV5 promoter: E. coli lac promoter with an "up" mutation
   7464..7587    -  protein_bind   attR3: mutant version of attR; recombination site for the Gateway® LR reaction LR Clonase™
   7591..7612    +  CDS            lacZα (fragment): LacZα fragment of β-galactosidase; lacZ fragment
   9130..9283    +  CDS            lacZα (fragment): LacZα fragment of β-galactosidase; lacZ fragment
   9367..9471    +  promoter       AmpR promoter: bla
   9472..793     +  CDS            AmpR (across the origin): β-lactamase; bla; confers resistance to ampicillin, carbenicillin, and related antibiotics
>Addgene plasmid #34864 | pCFJ212 - pDESTR4-R3(cxTi10816, IV) | depositor full sequence | sequence record 48050 | pCFJ212 - pDESTR4-R3(cxTi10816, IV) sequence 9539 bps
TCACCCAGAAACGCTGGTGAAAGTAAAAGATGCTGAAGATCAGTTGGGTGCACGAGTGGGTTACATCGAA
CTGGATCTCAACAGCGGTAAGATCCTTGAGAGTTTTCGCCCCGAAGAACGTTCTCCAATGATGAGCACTT
TTAAAGTTCTGCTATGTGGCGCGGTATTATCCCGTGTTGACGCCGGGCAAGAGCAACTCGGTCGCCGCAT
ACACTATTCTCAGAATGACTTGGTTGAGTACTCACCAGTCACAGAAAAGCATCTTACGGATGGCATGACA
GTAAGAGAATTATGCAGTGCTGCCATAACCATGAGTGATAACACTGCGGCCAACTTACTTCTGACAACGA
TCGGAGGACCGAAGGAGCTAACCGCTTTTTTGCACAACATGGGGGATCATGTAACTCGCCTTGATCGTTG
GGAACCGGAGCTGAATGAAGCCATACCAAACGACGAGCGTGACACCACGATGCCTGTAGCAATGGCAACA
ACGTTGCGCAAACTATTAACTGGCGAACTACTTACTCTAGCTTCCCGGCAACAATTAATAGACTGGATGG
AGGCGGATAAAGTTGCAGGACCACTTCTGCGCTCGGCCCTTCCGGCTGGCTGGTTTATTGCTGATAAATC
TGGAGCCGGTGAGCGTGGGTCTCGCGGTATCATTGCAGCACTGGGGCCAGATGGTAAGCCCTCCCGTATC
GTAGTTATCTACACGACGGGGAGTCAGGCAACTATGGATGAACGAAATAGACAGATCGCTGAGATAGGTG
CCTCACTGATTAAGCATTGGTAACTGTCAGACCAAGTTTACTCATATATACTTTAGATTGATT
[38 nt withheld, positions 834-871]
A
[37 nt withheld, positions 873-909]
ATTTTGTTAAAATTCGCGTTAAATTTTTGTTAAATCAGCTCATTTTTTAACCAATAGGCCGAAATCGGCA
AAATCCCTTATAAATCAAAAGAATAGCCCGAGATAGGGT
[37 nt withheld, positions 1019-1055]
AAAGAACGTGGACTCCAACGTCAAAGG
[137 nt withheld, positions 1083-1219]
G
[125 nt withheld, positions 1221-1345]
AAAGGATCTAGGTGAAGATCCTTTTTGATAATCTCATGACCAAAATCCCTTAACGTGAGTTTTCGTTCCA
CTGAGCGTCAGACCCCGTAGAAAAGATCAAAGGATCTTCTTGAGATCCTTTTTTTCTGCGCGTAATCTGC
TGCTTGCAAACAAAAAAACCACCGCTACCAGCGGTGGTTTGTTTGCCGGATCAAGAGCTACCAACTCTTT
TTCCGAAGGTAACTGGCTTCAGCAGAGCGCAGATACCAAATACTGTTCTTCTAGTGTAGCCGTAGTTAGG
CCACCACTTCAAGAACTCTGTAGCACCGCCTACATACCTCGCTCTGCTAATCCTGTTACCAGTGGCTGCT
GCCAGTGGCGATAAGTCGTGTCTTACCGGGTTGGACTCAAGACGATAGTTACCGGATAAGGCGCAGCGGT
CGGGCTGAACGGGGGGTTCGTGCACACAGCCCAGCTTGGAGCGAACGACCTACACCGAACTGAGATACCT
ACAGCGTGAGCTATGAGAAAGCGCCACGCTTCCCGAAGGGAGAAAGGCGGACAGGTATCCGGTAAGCGGC
AGGGTCGGAACAGGAGAGCGCACGAGGGAGCTTCCAGGGGGAAACGCCTGGTATCTTTATAGTCCTGTCG
GGTTTCGCCACCTCTGACTTGAGCGTCGATTTTTGTGATGCTCGTCAGGGGGGCGGAGCCTATGGAAAAA
CGCCAGCAACGCGGCCTTTTTACGGTTCCTGGCCTTTTGCTGGCCTTTTGCTCACATGTAATGTGAGTTA
GCTCACTCATTAGGCACCCCAGGCTTTACACTTTATGCTTCCGGCTCGTATGTTGTGTGGAATTGTGAGC
GGATAACAATTTCACACAGGAAACAGCTATGACCATGGGTCACCCAAGGCGACAACGTAAGTGACTGAAG
GCATTAAAGGTACATGCGTCCGCGCAAGTGTCCGCTTTTGCTGGCCTAACAAGTAAGAGAAACAAGTAAG
AAAGAGTAAGAGAAAACTCACCCGAGGTGTCTCTTCTAGCAACCGCCTATTCAGATAATTTTAAGCCAGT
TCGAGAGTTATTTGTCGCATGGTATAGAAGCTCGTTATTTACATTAAATTTTTAGTCTTCCCGCAGAAGT
GGACGATGCGATGGGCTACTTCAAAAATCTGACGCCACGTGTCAAGGACCTTCACAAGAGCATGACAAAC
TTGGAAGATATTAGCAAGTGGCAGAAGAAGGCCAGTTTCTCTGGCACCCTTGAGAATTACTCGCGTCTCG
GTGACAAGATCAATGTGAAACCATTTATGGATGCTGTTGATGCTAGAATGGGTGCCGAAGCTGATGCCGT
GAAAGGGGTATAAAGCTACTGTTGCACGACGACTCACAGACTAATCATTCCAGGTCCTCGCGATTTGTGA
AAAATACAAGTCATTCTACCAAAACGAGGGAAAACTTCACGCGGACAGTATCGCCAATTTGAATAGGACT
CGGCTCGACATGGACAGTGCGGCGGATAAATATGCGAACAACGAGACTGAAGTTAACAAGACTCGTTTGG
ATAACAGTACCACGGAATTTGAAGTGGCTTGTGAGAGGTTTGTAGGTCTTTCGTAGGCACGATATCCTTA
TTTGAATGTGTTTCAGAATGCGAGAACTGGCGAACGGAATCAAGACAATTGAATCGAACCATTCTTCCTG
GCAAGACGGTCTTATGAAGGAGATTAAAGTGGCGTTGCGTAAATAAAGAAAGGATCCTCTTTGAAAATAA
AGATTTTCTACATTCACTTATTTTTTTAGCTTTATACTTTTCAGATCGAATGAACTGTTTCCAACGTTTC
CATATTAATTTTTTTTAGTTAAAAAAGTTGGGTATTAACAGTTTTGTTAACAGTTTTGTCTTCCGACAGA
TGTGAGACGGAAAAATGGCCAAAATTCGAGATTTTGACTAAAATCAGTGTAGCTTTTTCAAAATTTTGAA
CCGGCATGAAAAAGTTTGAAAAGTTTTCGAGAAGTTTCAATCCGTTCATTTGAGCCCATGTTGGGTCTAT
AAGATCAAAATCGCCCGAACTGTTAGTCCTCCTTTAAGTTACGATTATTAACAAAATGTCGCCTAAGTTT
AGTTTCACACTTGTCTCACACTAGTCGATGAACTGTGTGACTACTGTAGTGAGTACAGTAGGGCCCGTGT
AAAAATACAAAAACCAAGAAAAAGTAAACCAAAATAAAAAACGAATTTATTGTTCACTACAACCAAACTG
CAAAGTTCTTTTCTTACCCATCAGCTCAATCGTGTACTTGCGTGGAAACAAATATGGTAGCAAACTCACT
TCGTCTTTGAGCCAATTTATCCAAGTCCTTGTAAAAAGTATTCGAAAATTGTTAACGGATAAAATGTTTA
TTATAATATCAAAAACAATTTGTCAGTTGACCACTTTTTGATATATTTGACAGAAACCGGGATGAATTGG
CTCAAAGTTAGGGCGCCCTTCTATTACAGGGTTTCTGATAACAAACCGGTTATTAACTCCCAACAAGGGA
TGATTTCAATTCATCATGCTCAAATTGACCCAAATTAAGTTACATGACAAATTCATCGCCCTTTTCAACT
CTTCTTGGCTCATCATCTGTTATTCTGTTCCTATTCTGTCTGCACCCTATACCCCTTTGCATACTCTCTC
GTCATTCCTTTCTTGGATAGTGTCTTCTTCTCCCCAGCTCTGCTACTTCTATGACTTGCGCCCGCTGCTT
TTCCGCTCGTTCCTCTCCTCTCTGACGTCTTCTTCTGCTTCTTTTCTCCTTCCTTTTTCCCTTCTCAATC
TTCCTCTTTTTCCCATTTCTGTCAATCATTCGAAGAAGAAGAAGAAGAAGACCCTCATTCATTTCATTTT
TTTTTCTGTCGGTGTGTGCTGCTCGGTTAAGAGTGAGCTCTCTATTCCACGTCTTCTTCTTTTTCTTCTT
CGATTCGAATCAATCACTCCACCAAAACGCATTCGTTTTTGGGATTCACCCCGCGGTTCGCAATAGGTTT
CTTTTTCAAATTATTAGCGTTATAAATAGAAAAATGGTGGAGTTTCAATAAAAATGATAATTTACAAAGT
GTATTTTGATTACATGTACTCAAAAAGGTTGAAATTTTTCATACCAGTTTTCCGGAAATCCATCTGATAT
CATTATCGTATTTTTCTTTTTAAAAATGTTTTCAAAAAAAAACAAAATATAGCTGGTTATTTGGCACCCT
CTAATTACCATTTTCCTGTCACACCACACTCTTTTCCTTCTTCCACTTCTTTCCGTTTTCAGCCGCTTCC
AACCAAACCGATATGAAAGCCGAGCAACAACGATCGATTCCACCCGGCTCGGCGACCTTCCCGTCGCAGG
TGAGACTCAGAAAACTAGAGAAACCGCTCAACTAACTCTTGATATCCGATTTCATTCTTTTCTCTTTTCT
TTTTGTTGAACTTTTCCATATTTCCAGATGCCACGGCCACCACCAAGCACCGAACAAGGAATCACAACGG
AATCGGAGCTTGCGAAGAAAGCTCAAATCACTCCGAACGACGTTTTAGCACTTCCGGGAATCACTCAAGG
TATCTTGCTCCCTTTGGATTTCAGTTTAAAACATAAATTTAGGATTCTTATGCTCCCCATCTGCGAACAT
CTATAACATCGAGTTCACCAAGTTCCAAATCCGTGATCTGGACACTGAGCAAGTGCTTTTCGAGATCGCC
AAACCGGAGAACGATCAGGAGAATGATGAGTCGCCACAGGAGTCGGCAAGATACGTGCGTTATAGATTTG
CTCCAAACTTTTTGAAACTCAAAACGGTCGGAGCAACTGTGGAATTCAAAGTAGGAGACATCCCAATCCA
TCATTTCCGAATGATCGAACGTCACTTCTTCAAAGATCGCCTTCTGAAGTGTTTTGACTTTGAATTCGGA
TTCTGTATTCCGAATTCACGAAACAACTGTGAACATATCTATGAGTTCCCTCAACTCTCTCAACAACTCA
GTGAGTCATTATTCTAAAAAGTACAATTCAAAAGACTAATCTCTTTTTCAGTGGACGACATGATCAACAA
TCCAAACGAGACTCGTTCTGACAGCTTCTATTTCGTCGATAACAAACTCGTCATGCACAACAAAGCCGAC
TACTCATATGATGCATAAATATTTAATACAAAAATGTTCTGGATAATTATTCTGTCGAATAGAAAAAAAA
CTCCAAATGTGATTAAATTCCAATAATTCCTGTCTAGTTTGTTCCTTCCCCTTCCCCTTCTCATGTTCAA
TGCATTCCTAAGCTTTTCAGTTCCCCCCTTGTTTCTATATTTTTTCGCTGTCCTGTCACACTCGCTAAAA
ACACTAATCACACGGAAATCTGTTTTCAATAAAAACTCCAACTTTAACTCATTTTCAATTTCAACTGAAA
GATTTTTTCATTAGAGAATGTCTAGAACTAGGCCCGGGCTACGTAATACGACTCACTTAAGGCCTTGACT
AGAGGGTACCAGAGCTCACCTAGGCAGGAACAGCTATGACCATGATTACGCCAAGCTATCAACTTTGTAT
AGAAAAGTTGAACGAGAAACGTAAAATGATATAAATATCAATATATTAAATTAGATTTTGCATAAAAAAC
AGACTACATAATACTGTAAAACACAACATATCCAGTCACTATGGTCGACCTGCAGACTGGCTGTGTATAA
GGGAGCCTGACATTTATATTCCCCAGAACATCAGGTTAATGGCGTTTTTGATGTCATTTTCGCGGTGGCT
GAGATCAGCCACTTCTTCCCCGATAACGGAGACCGGCACACTGGCCATATCGGTGGTCATCATGCGCCAG
CTTTCATCCCCGATATGCACCACCGGGTAAAGTTCACGGGGGACTTTATCTGACAGCAGACGTGCACTGG
CCAGGGGGATCACCATCCGTCGCCCGGGCGTGTCAATAATATCACTCTGTACATCCACAAACAGACGATA
ACGGCTCTCTCTTTTATAGGTGTAAACCTTAAACTGCATTTCACCAGCCCCTGTTCTCGTCGGCAAAAGA
GCCGTTCATTTCAATAAACCGGGCGACCTCAGCCATCCCTTCCTGATTTTCCGCTTTCCAGCGTTCGGCA
CGCAGACGACGGGCTTCATTCTGCATGGTTGTGCTTACCGAACCGGAGATATTGACATCATATATGCCTT
GAGCAACTGATAGCTGTCGCTGTCAACTGTCACTGTAATACGCTGCTTCATAGCATACCTCTTTTTGACA
TACTTCGGGTATACATATCAGTATATATTCTTATACCGCAAAAATCAGCGCGCAAATACGCATACTGTTA
TCTGGCTTTTAGTAAGCCGGATCCTCTAGATTACGCCCCGCCCTGCCACTCATCGCAGTACTGTTGTAAT
TCATTAAGCATTCTGCCGACATGGAAGCCATCACAAACGGCATGATGAACCTGAATCGCCAGCGGCATCA
GCACCTTGTCGCCTTGCGTATAATATTTGCCCATGGTGAAAACGGGGGCGAAGAAGTTGTCCATATTGGC
CACGTTTAAATCAAAACTGGTGAAACTCACCCAGGGATTGGCTGAGACGAAAAACATATTCTCAATAAAC
CCTTTAGGGAAATAGGCCAGGTTTTCACCGTAACACGCCACATCTTGCGAATATATGTGTAGAAACTGCC
GGAAATCGTCGTGGTATTCACTCCAGAGCGATGAAAACGTTTCAGTTTGCTCATGGAAAACGGTGTAACA
AGGGTGAACACTATCCCATATCACCAGCTCACCGTCTTTCATTGCCATACGGAATTCCGGATGAGCATTC
ATCAGGCGGGCAAGAATGTGAATAAAGGCCGGATAAAACTTGTGCTTATTTTTCTTTACGGTCTTTAAAA
AGGCCGTAATATCCAGCTGAACGGTCTGGTTATAGGTACATTGAGCAACTGACTGAAATGCCTCAAAATG
TTCTTTACGATGCCATTGGGATATATCAACGGTGGTATATCCAGTGATTTTTTTCTCCATTTTAGCTTCC
TTAGCTCCTGAAAATCTCGACGGATCCTAACTCAAAATCCACACATTATACGAGCCGGAAGCATAAAGTG
TAAAGCCTGGGGTGCCTAATGCGGCCGCCATAGTGACTGGATATGTTGTGTTTTACAGTATTATGTAGTC
TGTTTTTTATGCAAAATCTAATTTAATATATTGATATTTATATCATTTTACGTTTCTCGTTCAACTTTAT
TATACATAGTTGATAATTCACTGGCCGTCGTTTTACACTCGAGACGTACGGTGCGCGCGATGCATTCGAA
GATCTGCCCACTAGTGAGTCGTATTATAAGTGCAAGTAAGATCAGTGTTTGTATTTAAGACACACGGCCA
AATTTCTTATTTTCCTGCTATTTTCTCCAAATATGATTAAAATTTGTTCATTTCAAAATTGCCTCCAACT
TGTTTTGGGGCAAAAATTTCACAAAACTTCACAGCAAAATGTGAAACAATATTGCTATCTATTGAAAACA
TTAATGATAGTCGAGTGACTTCTTGAACCAATACTCATCGCATCAAATGCCTTTTCTCGAATACTCTGTA
ATAATTGGCATATAAAAACATACATACTCATCAGTTTGAAAGCTAACCTTTACCATAATCATTACTAAAA
TTGGATTTAAAGCCGGACACCAAGAAAAAAGATACGGTAGATAAACTGACAGATGAGAAGTCTCGATACG
AAATAATGGCATTAGAAAAGACACATAGAATGGAATGTGGATAGTGAGAAATGGTAGAATGAACTGAAAA
ATTGAGAATTTAAGGAGAAATGTTATTTTTAAGCTGCTTTGCTTGAAACTTTGAATTTAAAATTTTAGAA
CAATTACTGTTTCAAAATATTTTTATTTTTATTTACTCCATTTGAAAAAAAAGCAACATTGCTTGTTCAA
TTTCTGTTATTGCCTTACCTGAACCATAAGTACCATATTCAATTGTTGTTGAGACTTCATCGAATTTGTA
CTCCGACTTCCCTTATGAATTTCGTATCTGATAATTGTCCAACAAACCATCGCAATTACTGTAGTTATCA
CTAGAACAGCCATTATATAAATCGTACATGCCCATGAAATTGGGTCAGCAACAAAGTCATTCAACGTGTA
ATCATATCTTTCTAGTGATGCAATTAAATATGCAGATTTTCCGATTCCATTCAGATTGTATACGATATAT
TCTGATAGTTGATCGTCAGCAGCATCTGGGACATAGCCAAAGGTGATTAGAACTGTGGATATTAGAGAGA
CAATAAATGATATGATTGTGGTTGTAAGGACCACGTTTTTTTGTGTTCTCGTTGTTCTGAAAGTATAATT
TGTAGATTCTTAAACTCAGAATTTATCATATTTGAACTCCGCTGTTTTTGAATTAAGTAATAGCTGAAAC
AGTGAACATTAGTTTAAAAATATAATTTTACAGGCACGCACAAACTTCGGTGTGGGTACGTATTACCTGC
CTCCTATTGAATATTCATTGTTTAAACGTTTTCAGAAAAAAAGTGTACATGTTTTTTGGAGTATGATGAT
GATGTAGTCGCAAGGCAGATATGAAATGTAGGTAACACAGTGCACAGATGCGTTTTTTGCCAACATCAAG
GGTTGTAAGTAACTTTTCAGAGAAAAACATATAGAAATTTTGTTTCAAGTATCGTATCAGTTTTTTTCTG
ATTAACTTATAAAAAGAACTCTTCGACAATTTGAATGCTTAATTTAAAAAAATTAAGTCGAATATTTCAG
CATGCCAATGATCAACTGGCCGTCGTTTTACAACGTCGTGACTGGGAAAACCCTGGCGTTACCCAACTTA
ATCGCCTTGCAGCACATCCCCCTTTCGCCAGCTGGCGTAATAGCGAAGAGGCCCGCACCGATCGCCCTTC
CCAACAGTTGCGCAGCCTGAATGGCGAATGGCGCTTCGCTTGGTAATAAAGCCCGCTTCGGCGGGCTTTT
TTTTGTTAACTACGTCAGGTGGCACTTTTCGGGGAAATGTGCGCGGAACCCCTATTTGTTTATTTTTCTA
AATACATTCAAATATGTATCCGCTCATGAGACAATAACCCTGATAAATGCTTCAATAATATTGAAAAAGG
AAGAGTATGAGTATTCAACATTTCCGTGTCGCCCTTATTCCCTTTTTTGCGGCATTTTGCCTTCCTGTTT
TTGC
