>Addgene plasmid #34864 | pCFJ212 - pDESTR4-R3(cxTi10816, IV) | addgene partial sequence | sequence record 47618 | CAT-R 5'-GCAACTGACTGAAATGCCTC-3'
TATCAACGGTGGTATATCCAGTGATTTTTTTCTCCATTTTAGCTTCCTTAGCTCCTGAAAATCTCGACGG
ATCCTAACTCAAAATCCACACATTATACGAGCCGGAAGCATAAAGTGTAAAGCCTGGGGTGCCTAATGCG
GCCGCCATAGTGACTGGATATGTTGTGTTTTACAGTATTATGTAGTCTGTTTTTTATGCAAAATCTAATT
TAATATATTGATATTTATATCATTTTACGTTTCTCGTTCAACTTTATTATACATAGTTGATAATTCACTG
GCCGTCGTTTTACACTCGAGACGTACGGTGCGCGCGATGCATTCGAAGATCTGCCCACTAGTGAGTCGTA
TTATAAGTGCAAGTAAGATCAGTGTTTGTATTTAAGACACACGGCCAAATTTCTTATTTTCCTGCTATTT
TCTCCAAATATGATTAAAATTTGTTCATTTCAAAATTGCCTCCAACTTGTTTTGGGGCAAAAATTTCACA
AAACTTCACAGCAAAATGTGAAACAATATTGCTATCTATTGAAAACATTAATGATAGTCGAGTGACTTCT
TGAACCAATACTCATCGCATCAAATGCCTTTTCTCGAATACTCTGTAATAATTGGCATATAAA
