>Addgene plasmid #34864 | pCFJ212 - pDESTR4-R3(cxTi10816, IV) | addgene partial sequence | sequence record 47830 | pBR322ori-F 5'-GGGAAACGCCTGGTATCTTT-3'
TCTGACTTGAGCGTCGATTTTTGTGATGCTCGTCAGGGGGGCGGAGCCTATGGAAAAACGCCAGCAACGC
GGCCTTTTTACGGTTCCTGGCCTTTTGCTGGCCTTTTGCTCACATGTAATGTGAGTTAGCTCACTCATTA
GGCACCCCAGGCTTTACACTTTATGCTTCCGGCTCGTATGTTGTGTGGAATTGTGAGCGGATAACAATTT
CACACAGGAAACAGCTATGACCATGGGTCACCCAAGGCGACAACGTAAGTGACTGAAGGCATTAAAGGTA
CATGCGTCCGCGCAAGTGTCCGCTTTTGCTGGCCTAACAAGTAAGAGAAACAAGTAAGAAAGAGTAAGAG
AAAACTCACCCGAGGTGTCTCTTCTAGCAACCGCCTATTCAGATAATTTTAAGCCAGTTCGAGAGTTATT
TGTCGCATGGTATAGAAGCTCGTTATTTACATTAAATTTTTAGTCTTCCCGCAGAAGTGGACGATGCGAT
GGGCTACTTCAAAAATCTGACGCCACGTGTCAAGGACCTTCACAAGAGCATGACAAACTTGGAAGATATT
AGCAAGTGGCAGAAGAAGGCCAGTTTCTCTGGCACCCTTGAGAATTACTCGCGTCTCGGTGACAAGATCA
ATGTGAAACCATTTATGGATGCTGTTGATGCTAGAATGGGTGCCGAAGCTGATGCCGTGAAAGGGGTATA
AAGCTACTGTTGCACGACGACTCACAGACTAATCATTCC
